Addgene plasmid #105995: pISH-Vmn1r168
Purpose: To prepare riboprobe for in situ hybridization
Depositing lab: Peter Mombaerts. Depositing organization: Max Planck Research Unit for Neurogenetics. Publication: Expression of homeobox genes in the mouse olfactory epithelium. Parrilla M, Chang I, Degl'Innocenti A, Omura M. J Comp Neurol. 2016 Oct 1;524(14):2713-39. doi: 10.1002/cne.24051. Epub 2016 Jun 19. PubMed 27243442.
Backbone
  Vector backbone: pGEM-T Easy
  Backbone size w/o insert (bp): 3015
  Vector type: to generate riboprobe
Growth in bacteria
  Bacterial resistance: Ampicillin, 100 μg/mL
  Growth temperature: 37°C
  Growth strain: DH5alpha
  Copy number: High Copy
Gene/Insert
  Gene/Insert name: Vmn1r168
  Species: M. musculus (mouse)
  Insert size (bp): 864
  Entrez Gene: Vmn1r168 (a.k.a. Gm10659)
  Cloning method: Unknown
  Sequencing primers: 5′ M13 rev; 3′ M13
Terms and licenses: Academic/Nonprofit Terms; Industry Terms: Not Available to Industry
Depositor comments: Linearize with SpeI, use T7 RNA polymerase for IVT.
How to cite: pISH-Vmn1r168 was a gift from Peter Mombaerts (Addgene plasmid # 105995 ; http://n2t.net/addgene:105995 ; RRID:Addgene_105995)
