[The description below was written by a language model from this plasmid's Addgene catalogue record and pLannotate feature annotations shown in this document.]
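Description:
pISH-Vmn1r168 is a bacterial cloning plasmid built on the pGEM-T Easy backbone and intended as a template for in vitro transcription of a riboprobe for in situ hybridization. It carries an 864 bp insert from the mouse gene Vmn1r168 (also known as Gm10659), a member of the vomeronasal type 1 receptor family. The full sequenced plasmid is 3,881 nt, consistent with the roughly 3 kb backbone plus insert. It is maintained in E. coli at high copy through a ColE1/pUC-type origin and selected with ampicillin via the β-lactamase gene and its own promoter. An f1 origin is also present, which would allow single-stranded DNA production with helper phage.

The insert sits in the multiple cloning region between opposing bacteriophage SP6 and T7 promoters, so that either strand can in principle be transcribed. The feature table does not annotate the insert itself, but the unannotated stretch between the two promoters matches its expected position. A short "hornet peptide" match called at the start of this region is almost certainly a spurious annotation hit. The depositor specifies cutting with SpeI to linearize the template and transcribing with T7 RNA polymerase to generate the probe as a run-off transcript. The record does not explicitly state whether this yields the antisense strand, although that is what detection of mRNA would require. The lac promoter, operator, CAP site and lacZα fragments are the remnants of the backbone's blue/white screening cassette, interrupted by the insert, and M13 primer sites flank the cloning region for sequence verification. The cloning method is not recorded. The plasmid is associated with a study of gene expression in the mouse olfactory epithelium.
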