Features (pLannotate 1.2.2; 13 found; start..end, strand, type, name):
      1..19      +  promoter       SP6 promoter: promoter for bacteriophage SP6 RNA polymerase
     31..93      +  CDS            VESPI_VESMG (fragment): Experimental evidence at protein level: Swiss-Prot protein existence level 1. Shows contractile activity on isolated ileum smooth muscle. From Vespa magnifica (Hornet).
   1023..1041    -  promoter       T7 promoter: promoter for bacteriophage T7 RNA polymerase
   1044..1201    +  CDS            lacZα (fragment): LacZα fragment of β-galactosidase; lacZ fragment
   1205..1633    +  rep_origin     f1 ori (sequence partly withheld): f1 bacteriophage origin of replication; arrow indicates direction of (+) strand synthesis
   1661..1711    -  misc_feature   bom (fragment): basis of mobility region from pBR322
   1738..1842    +  promoter       AmpR promoter: bla
   1843..2703    +  CDS            AmpR: β-lactamase; bla; confers resistance to ampicillin, carbenicillin, and related antibiotics
   2874..3462    +  rep_origin     ori: high-copy-number ColE1/pMB1/pBR322/pUC origin of replication
   3645..3737    +  CDS            lacI (fragment): lac repressor; lacI; The lac repressor binds to the lac operator to inhibit transcription in E. coli. This inhibition can be relieved by adding lactose or isopropyl-β-D-thiogalactopyranoside (IPTG).
   3750..3771    +  protein_bind   CAP binding site: CAP binding activates transcription in the presence of cAMP. E. coli catabolite activator protein
   3786..3816    +  promoter       lac promoter: promoter for the E. coli lac operon
   3824..3840    +  protein_bind   lac operator: The lac repressor binds to the lac operator to inhibit transcription in E. coli. This inhibition can be relieved by adding lactose or isopropyl-β-D-thiogalactopyranoside (IPTG). lac repressor encoded by lacI
>Addgene plasmid #105995 | pISH-Vmn1r168 | addgene full sequence | sequence record 204659 | Addgene NGS Result
ATTTAGGTGACACTATAGAATACTCAAGCTATGCATCCAACGCGTTGGGAGCTCTCCCATATGGTCGACC
TGCAGGCGGCCGCGAATTCACTAGTGATTATGTCTTCTCAGAATGGAGCCATGAAAACCACTGAGGAAGT
GGCACTTCAGATTGTGTTGCTTTGTCAGTTTGGGATAGGGACTATGGCTAACATTCTTCTGTTTGTCCAT
AATTTCTCTCCACTTTTGACTGGATGTCAGCTGAGACCCAAAGAAGTGATTTGTGCTAACATGGCTGTGT
CCAGCATCTTAATTCTATTCATGACTGTGTTTCCAAACAATGTGTTTGTTGCTCAAAGGAATTTACTGAA
TGACCTTCAATGTAAACTTGAGTACTTTGTATACATGGTAGCAAGAAGCACAAACTTGTGTTCCACCTGT
GTCTTGAGCACCTATCAGTTTGTCACTCTTGTTCCTGGTAATTTCAGTGAGCTGATGGTCAGAGGAAGAA
GCCCCAAGGTCATAAGCTATTCCTGTTGTAGTTGTTGGTTGTTTGGTATCTTATATAATGTCTACATTCC
AATGAAAGTCAGTGGTCCACAGAACAGACATAATAAAACCAGCACTAAAAGTAAGTGGGTCTGTTTTACA
TCTGGCTTCAGTGTCGGCATTGTGTTCTTGTCATTTGCCCATGATGCCGTATTTATCAGCATCATGGTCT
GGGCCAGTGTCACCATGGTACGTCTCCTGTATAGACACTACCAGAGACTGCAGTACATTTTCCCTCCCCA
TCAAGGCAACAGAGGCTATGCTGAGATCAGAGCAGCCCATAGCATTGTGTTGCTTGTGGTCACATTTGTA
AGTTTTTATCTTCTACACTGTATTTGCTTTATTCTTCACATTGTTTTTGTAGACTCCAATCTGTGGTTGA
GGCATATAGGTGAAGTTTTAACTTCAAGCTTCCCCACTATTTCTCCCTTGCTGAATCGAATTCCCGCGGC
CGCCATGGCGGCCGGGAGCATGCGACGTCGGGCCCAATTCGCCCTATAGTGAGTCGTATTACAATTCACT
GGCCGTCGTTTTACAACGTCGTGACTGGGAAAACCCTGGCGTTACCCAACTTAATCGCCTTGCAGCACAT
CCCCCTTTCGCCAGCTGGCGTAATAGCGAAGAGGCCCGCACCGATCGCCCTTCCCAACAGTTGCGCAGCC
TGAATGGCGAATGG
[124 nt withheld, positions 1205-1328]
C
[91 nt withheld, positions 1330-1420]
A
[49 nt withheld, positions 1422-1470]
CCTTTGACGTTGGAGTCCACGTTCTTT
[37 nt withheld, positions 1498-1534]
ACCCTATCTCGGTCTATTCTTTTGATTTATAAGGGATTTTGCCGATTTCGGCCTATTGGTTAAAAAATGA
GCTGATTTAACAAAAATTTAACGCGAATTTTAACAAAATATTAACGCTTACAATTTCCTGATGCGGTATT
TTCTCCTTACGCATCTGTGCGGTATTTCACACCGCATCAGGTGGCACTTTTCGGGGAAATGTGCGCGGAA
CCCCTATTTGTTTATTTTTCTAAATACATTCAAATATGTATCCGCTCATGAGACAATAACCCTGATAAAT
GCTTCAATAATATTGAAAAAGGAAGAGTATGAGTATTCAACATTTCCGTGTCGCCCTTATTCCCTTTTTT
GCGGCATTTTGCCTTCCTGTTTTTGCTCACCCAGAAACGCTGGTGAAAGTAAAAGATGCTGAAGATCAGT
TGGGTGCACGAGTGGGTTACATCGAACTGGATCTCAACAGCGGTAAGATCCTTGAGAGTTTTCGCCCCGA
AGAACGTTTTCCAATGATGAGCACTTTTAAAGTTCTGCTATGTGGCGCGGTATTATCCCGTATTGACGCC
GGGCAAGAGCAACTCGGTCGCCGCATACACTATTCTCAGAATGACTTGGTTGAGTACTCACCAGTCACAG
AAAAGCATCTTACGGATGGCATGACAGTAAGAGAATTATGCAGTGCTGCCATAACCATGAGTGATAACAC
TGCGGCCAACTTACTTCTGACAACGATCGGAGGACCGAAGGAGCTAACCGCTTTTTTGCACAACATGGGG
GATCATGTAACTCGCCTTGATCGTTGGGAACCGGAGCTGAATGAAGCCATACCAAACGACGAGCGTGACA
CCACGATGCCTGTAGCAATGGCAACAACGTTGCGCAAACTATTAACTGGCGAACTACTTACTCTAGCTTC
CCGGCAACAATTAATAGACTGGATGGAGGCGGATAAAGTTGCAGGACCACTTCTGCGCTCGGCCCTTCCG
GCTGGCTGGTTTATTGCTGATAAATCTGGAGCCGGTGAGCGTGGGTCTCGCGGTATCATTGCAGCACTGG
GGCCAGATGGTAAGCCCTCCCGTATCGTAGTTATCTACACGACGGGGAGTCAGGCAACTATGGATGAACG
AAATAGACAGATCGCTGAGATAGGTGCCTCACTGATTAAGCATTGGTAACTGTCAGACCAAGTTTACTCA
TATATACTTTAGATTGATTTAAAACTTCATTTTTAATTTAAAAGGATCTAGGTGAAGATCCTTTTTGATA
ATCTCATGACCAAAATCCCTTAACGTGAGTTTTCGTTCCACTGAGCGTCAGACCCCGTAGAAAAGATCAA
AGGATCTTCTTGAGATCCTTTTTTTCTGCGCGTAATCTGCTGCTTGCAAACAAAAAAACCACCGCTACCA
GCGGTGGTTTGTTTGCCGGATCAAGAGCTACCAACTCTTTTTCCGAAGGTAACTGGCTTCAGCAGAGCGC
AGATACCAAATACTGTTCTTCTAGTGTAGCCGTAGTTAGGCCACCACTTCAAGAACTCTGTAGCACCGCC
TACATACCTCGCTCTGCTAATCCTGTTACCAGTGGCTGCTGCCAGTGGCGATAAGTCGTGTCTTACCGGG
TTGGACTCAAGACGATAGTTACCGGATAAGGCGCAGCGGTCGGGCTGAACGGGGGGTTCGTGCACACAGC
CCAGCTTGGAGCGAACGACCTACACCGAACTGAGATACCTACAGCGTGAGCTATGAGAAAGCGCCACGCT
TCCCGAAGGGAGAAAGGCGGACAGGTATCCGGTAAGCGGCAGGGTCGGAACAGGAGAGCGCACGAGGGAG
CTTCCAGGGGGAAACGCCTGGTATCTTTATAGTCCTGTCGGGTTTCGCCACCTCTGACTTGAGCGTCGAT
TTTTGTGATGCTCGTCAGGGGGGCGGAGCCTATGGAAAAACGCCAGCAACGCGGCCTTTTTACGGTTCCT
GGCCTTTTGCTGGCCTTTTGCTCACATGTTCTTTCCTGCGTTATCCCCTGATTCTGTGGATAACCGTATT
ACCGCCTTTGAGTGAGCTGATACCGCTCGCCGCAGCCGAACGACCGAGCGCAGCGAGTCAGTGAGCGAGG
AAGCGGAAGAGCGCCCAATACGCAAACCGCCTCTCCCCGCGCGTTGGCCGATTCATTAATGCAGCTGGCA
CGACAGGTTTCCCGACTGGAAAGCGGGCAGTGAGCGCAACGCAATTAATGTGAGTTAGCTCACTCATTAG
GCACCCCAGGCTTTACACTTTATGCTTCCGGCTCGTATGTTGTGTGGAATTGTGAGCGGATAACAATTTC
ACACAGGAAACAGCTATGACCATGATTACGCCAAGCT
