>Addgene plasmid #105995 | pISH-Vmn1r168 | depositor partial sequence | sequence record 200730 | Insert, sequenced with M13
TCGCATGCTCCCGGCCGCCATGGCGGCCGCGGGAATTCGATTCAGCAAGGGAGAAATAGTGGGGAAGCTT
GAAGTTAAAACTTCACCTATATGCCTCAACCACAGATTGGAGTCTACAAAAACAATGTGAAGAATAAAGC
AAATACAGTGTAGAAGATAAAAACTTACAAATGTGACCACAAGCAACACAATGCTATGGGCTGCTCTGAT
CTCAGCATAGCCTCTGTTGCCTTGATGGGGAGGGAAAATGTACTGCAGTCTCTGGTAGTGTCTATACAGG
AGACGTACCATGGTGACACTGGCCCAGACCATGATGCTGATAAATACGGCATCATGGGCAAATGACAAGA
ACACAATGCCGACACTGAAGCCAGATGTAAAACAGACCCACTTACTTTTAGTGCTGGTTTTATTATGTCT
GTTCTGTGGACCACTGACTTTCATTGGAATGTAGACATTATATAAGATACCAAACAACCAACAACTACAA
CAGGAATAGCTTATGACCTTGGGGCTTCTTCCTCTGACCATCAGCTCACTGAAATTACCAGGAACAAGAG
TGACAAACTGATAGGTGCTCAAGACACAGGTGGAACACAAGTTTGTGCTTCTTGCTACCATGTATACAAA
GTACTCAAGTTTACATTGAAGGTCATTCAGTAAATTCCTTTGAGCAACAAACACATTGTTTGGAAACACA
GTCATGAATAGAATTAAGATGCTGGACACAGCCATGTTAGCACAAATCACTTCTTTGGGTCTCAGCTGAC
ATCCAGTCAAAAGTGGAGAGAAATTATGGACAAACAGAAGAATGTTAGCCATAGTCCCTATCCCAAACTG
ACAAAGCAACACAATCTGAAGTGCCACTTCCTCAGTGGTTTTCATGGCTCCATTCTGAGAAGACATAATC
ACTAGTGAATTCGCGGCCGCCTGCAGGTCGACCATATGGG
