>Addgene plasmid #105995 | pISH-Vmn1r168 | depositor partial sequence | sequence record 200731 | Insert, sequenced with M13 rev
TATGCATCCAACGCGTTGGGAGCTCTCCCATATGGTCGACCTGCAGGCGGCCGCGAATTCACTAGTGATT
ATGTCTTCTCAGAATGGAGCCATGAAAACCACTGAGGAAGTGGCACTTCAGATTGTGTTGCTTTGTCAGT
TTGGGATAGGGACTATGGCTAACATTCTTCTGTTTGTCCATAATTTCTCTCCACTTTTGACTGGATGTCA
GCTGAGACCCAAAGAAGTGATTTGTGCTAACATGGCTGTGTCCAGCATCTTAATTCTATTCATGACTGTG
TTTCCAAACAATGTGTTTGTTGCTCAAAGGAATTTACTGAATGACCTTCAATGTAAACTTGAGTACTTTG
TATACATGGTAGCAAGAAGCACAAACTTGTGTTCCACCTGTGTCTTGAGCACCTATCAGTTTGTCACTCT
TGTTCCTGGTAATTTCAGTGAGCTGATGGTCAGAGGAAGAAGCCCCAAGGTCATAAGCTATTCCTGTTGT
AGTTGTTGGTTGTTTGGTATCTTATATAATGTCTACATTCCAATGAAAGTCAGTGGTCCACAGAACAGAC
ATAATAAAACCAGCACTAAAAGTAAGTGGGTCTGTTTTACATCTGGCTTCAGTGTCGGCATTGTGTTCTT
GTCATTTGCCCATGATGCCGTATTTATCAGCATCATGGTCTGGGCCAGTGTCACCATGGTACGTCTCCTG
TATAGACACTACCAGAGACTGCAGTACATTTTCCCTCCCCATCAAGGCAACAGAGGCTATGCTGAGATCA
GAGCAGCCCATAGCATTGTGTTGCTTGTGGTCACATTTGTAAGTTTTTATCTTCTACACTGTATTTGCTT
TATTCTTCACATTGTTTTTGTAGACTCCAATCTGTGGTTGAGGCATATAGGTGAAGTTTTAACTTCAAGC
TTCCCCACTATTTCTCCCTTGCTGAATCGAATTCCCGCGGCCGCCATGGCGGCCGGGAGCATGCGACGTC
GGGCCCAATT
